Addgene plasmid #198675: pEM.H06L
Purpose: An Easy Modular Integrative fuSion-ready Expression toolkit (Easy-MISE toolkit) for fast engineering of heterologous productions in Saccharomyces cerevisiae
Depositing lab: Paola Branduardi. Depositing organization: Universita degli Studi di Milano-Bicocca. Publication: Easy Modular Integrative fuSion-ready Expression (Easy-MISE) Toolkit for Fast Engineering of Heterologous Productions in Saccharomyces cerevisiae. Maestroni L, Butti P, Milanesi R, Pagliari S, Campone L, Serra I, Branduardi P. ACS Synth Biol. 2023 Apr 14. doi: 10.1021/acssynbio.3c00015. PubMed 37058502.
Backbone
  Vector backbone: pGA-blue
  Backbone manufacturer: IndBioTech Lab
  Vector type: Yeast Expression, Synthetic Biology
Growth in bacteria
  Bacterial resistance: Kanamycin, 50 μg/mL
  Growth temperature: 37°C
  Growth strain: DH5alpha
  Copy number: High Copy
Gene/Insert
  Gene/Insert name: XII5_UP
  Species: S. cerevisiae (budding yeast)
  Cloning method: Unknown
Terms and licenses: Academic/Nonprofit Terms; Industry Terms: Not Available to Industry
Depositor comments: Cloning Method: Goldon Gate Assembly
How to cite: pEM.H06L was a gift from Paola Branduardi (Addgene plasmid # 198675 ; http://n2t.net/addgene:198675 ; RRID:Addgene_198675)
