[The description below was written by a language model from this plasmid's Addgene catalogue record and pLannotate feature annotations shown in this document.]
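Description:
pEM.H06L is a small (about 2.4 kb) part plasmid from the Easy-MISE (Easy Modular Integrative fuSion-ready Expression) toolkit, a Golden Gate-based modular cloning system for rapid engineering of heterologous production pathways in Saccharomyces cerevisiae. It is built on the pGA-blue backbone and is maintained in E. coli as a high-copy plasmid through a ColE1/pUC-type origin of replication, with selection by kanamycin through the aph(3')-Ia aminoglycoside phosphotransferase gene. The annotation shows no yeast origin of replication or yeast selectable marker. This fits its role as a bacterial storage vector for a single toolkit module, not as a plasmid that replicates in yeast.

The insert is recorded as XII5_UP, a sequence from S. cerevisiae. The name suggests the upstream homology arm for a chromosome XII integration locus, although the record does not define it explicitly. In an integrative toolkit, such an arm would be assembled with expression cassettes and a matching downstream arm so that the final construct can be targeted to the genome by homologous recombination. The automated annotation detects a short fragment matching the yeast ILV5 coding sequence on the reverse strand. This fragment probably lies within the genomic insert and reflects a neighbouring gene at that locus, not a functional expression unit. A very short lacI fragment just upstream of it is probably a backbone remnant. No promoter, terminator, tag or reporter is annotated. The depositor lists Golden Gate assembly as the cloning method, but the record does not give the enzyme sites or overhangs that flank the part.
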