Features (pLannotate 1.2.2; 4 found; start..end, strand, type, name):
    150..965     +  CDS            KanR: aminoglycoside phosphotransferase; aph(3')-Ia; confers resistance to kanamycin in bacteria or G418 (Geneticin®) in eukaryotes
   1050..1638    +  rep_origin     ori: high-copy-number ColE1/pMB1/pBR322/pUC origin of replication
   1821..1864    +  CDS            lacI (fragment): lac repressor; lacI; The lac repressor binds to the lac operator to inhibit transcription in E. coli. This inhibition can be relieved by adding lactose or isopropyl-β-D-thiogalactopyranoside (IPTG).
   1873..1980    -  CDS            ILV5 (fragment): ILV5_YEAST - Experimental evidence at protein level: Swiss-Prot protein existence level 1. From Saccharomyces cerevisiae (strain ATCC 204508 / S288c) (Baker's yeast).
>Addgene plasmid #198675 | pEM.H06L | addgene full sequence | sequence record 393307 | Addgene NGS Result
GACCCTGTCAGACCAAGTTTACTCATATATACTTTAGATTGATTTAAAACTTCATTTTTAATTTAAAAGG
ATCTAGGTGAAGATCCTTTTTGATAATCTCATGAACAATAAAACTGTCTGCTTACATAAACAGTAATACA
AGGGGTGTTATGAGCCATATTCAACGGGAAACGTCTTGCTCTAGGCCGCGATTAAATTCCAACATGGATG
CTGATTTATATGGGTATAAATGGGCTCGCGATAATGTCGGGCAATCAGGTGCGACAATCTATCGATTGTA
TGGGAAGCCCGATGCGCCAGAGTTGTTTCTGAAACATGGCAAAGGTAGCGTTGCCAATGATGTTACAGAT
GAGATGGTCAGACTAAACTGGCTGACGGAATTTATGCCTCTTCCGACCATCAAGCATTTTATCCGTACTC
CTGATGATGCATGGTTACTCACCACTGCGATCCCCGGGAAAACAGCATTCCAGGTATTAGAAGAATATCC
TGATTCAGGTGAAAATATTGTTGATGCGCTGGCAGTGTTCCTGCGCCGGTTGCATTCGATTCCTGTTTGT
AATTGTCCTTTTAACAGCGATCGCGTATTTCGACTCGCTCAGGCGCAATCACGAATGAATAACGGTTTGG
TTGATGCGAGTGATTTTGATGACGAGCGTAATGGCTGGCCTGTTGAACAAGTCTGGAAAGAAATGCATAA
ACTTTTGCCATTCTCACCGGATTCAGTCGTCACTCATGGTGATTTCTCACTTGATAACCTTATTTTTGAC
GAGGGGAAATTAATAGGTTGTATTGATGTTGGACGAGTCGGAATCGCAGACCGATACCAGGATCTTGCCA
TCCTATGGAACTGCCTCGGTGAGTTTTCTCCTTCATTACAGAAACGGCTTTTTCAAAAATATGGTATTGA
TAATCCTGATATGAATAAATTGCAGTTTCATTTGATGCTCGATGAGTTTTTCTAAGAATTAATTCATGAC
CAAAATCCCTTAACGTGAGTTTTCGTTCCACTGAGCGTCAGACCCCGTAGAAAAGATCAAAGGATCTTCT
TGAGATCCTTTTTTTCTGCGCGTAATCTGCTGCTTGCAAACAAAAAAACCACCGCTACCAGCGGTGGTTT
GTTTGCCGGATCAAGAGCTACCAACTCTTTTTCCGAAGGTAACTGGCTTCAGCAGAGCGCAGATACCAAA
TACTGTTCTTCTAGTGTAGCCGTAGTTAGGCCACCACTTCAAGAACTCTGTAGCACCGCCTACATACCTC
GCTCTGCTAATCCTGTTACCAGTGGCTGCTGCCAGTGGCGATAAGTCGTGTCTTACCGGGTTGGACTCAA
GACGATAGTTACCGGATAAGGCGCAGCGGTCGGGCTGAACGGGGGGTTCGTGCACACAGCCCAGCTTGGA
GCGAACGACCTACACCGAACTGAGATACCTACAGCGTGAGCTATGAGAAAGCGCCACGCTTCCCGAAGGG
AGAAAGGCGGACAGGTATCCGGTAAGCGGCAGGGTCGGAACAGGAGAGCGCACGAGGGAGCTTCCAGGGG
GAAACGCCTGGTATCTTTATAGTCCTGTCGGGTTTCGCCACCTCTGACTTGAGCGTCGATTTTTGTGATG
CTCGTCAGGGGGGCGGAGCCTATGGAAAAACGCCAGCAACGCGGCCTTTTTACGGTTCCTGGCCTTTTGC
TGGCCTTTTGCTCACATGTTCTTTCCTGCGTTATCCCCTGATTCTGTGGATAACCGTATTACCGCCTTTG
AGTGAGCTGATACCGCTCGCCGCAGCCGAACGACCGAGCGCAGCGAGTCAGTGAGCGAGGAAGCGGAAGA
GCGCCCAATACGCAAACCGCCTCTCCCCGCGCGTTGGCCGATTCTGGTCTCCTGCCGCTGGTCTGCTGTA
AGCAGCAGCACGGGTGGCCAAAGCAAAGGTTCTCTTAGCAGTGATGACACGGGAGTTGCAGATCAATCTG
GCGGCTTGAGTTCTCAACATGTTTTATTTTTTACTTATATTGCTGGTAGGGTAAAAAAATATAACTCCTA
GGAATAGGTTGTCTATATGTTTTTGTCTTGCTTCTATAATTGTAACAAACAAGGAAAGGGAAAATACTGG
GTGTAAAAGCCATTGAGTCAAGTTAGGTCATCCCTTTTATACAAAATTTTTCAATTTTTTTTCCAAGATT
CTTGTACGATTAATTATTTTTTTTTTGCGTCCTACAGCGTGATGAAAATTTCGCCTGCTGCAAGATGAGC
GGGAACGGGCGAAATGTGCACGCGCACAACTTACGAAACGCGGATGAGTCACTGACAGCCACCGCAGAGG
TTCTGACTCCTACTGAGCTCTATTGGAGGTGGCAGAACCGGTACCGGAGGAACTAGGA
